Addgene plasmid #25494: GAMT
Purpose: Bacterial expression for structure determination; may not be full ORF
Depositing lab: Cheryl Arrowsmith. Depositing organization: University of Toronto.
Backbone
  Vector backbone: pET28a-LIC
  Backbone manufacturer: SGC
  Backbone size w/o insert (bp): 7328
  Vector type: Bacterial Expression
Growth in bacteria
  Bacterial resistance: Kanamycin, 50 μg/mL
  Growth temperature: 37°C
  Growth strain: DH5alpha
  Copy number: Low Copy
Gene/Insert
  Gene/Insert name: GAMT (alt names: PDB: 1ZX0; GAMT; PIG2, TP53I2)
  Species: H. sapiens (human)
  Insert size (bp): 702
  Entrez Gene: GAMT (a.k.a. PIG2, TP53I2)
  Tag / fusion protein: His (N terminal on insert)
  Cloning method: Restriction Enzyme
  Sequencing primers: 5′ T7; 3′ T7-term
Terms and licenses: Academic/Nonprofit Terms; Industry Terms: Not Available to Industry
Depositor comments: PDB: 1ZX0 http://www.thesgc.org/structures/1ZX0/
How to cite: GAMT was a gift from Cheryl Arrowsmith (Addgene plasmid # 25494 ; http://n2t.net/addgene:25494 ; RRID:Addgene_25494)
