[The description below was written by a language model from this plasmid's Addgene catalogue record.]
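Description:
GAMT is a bacterial expression plasmid built on the pET28a-LIC backbone, a ligation-independent-cloning derivative of pET28a from a structural genomics consortium. It carries a 702 bp insert from the human GAMT gene (also known as PIG2 or TP53I2), which encodes guanidinoacetate N-methyltransferase, the enzyme that catalyses the final step of creatine biosynthesis. The record cautions that the insert may not represent the full open reading frame, which is common for constructs trimmed to a domain or a crystallisable fragment. The backbone is listed at 7328 bp without insert. The plasmid is selected with kanamycin and maintained at low copy number in a standard cloning strain.

The insert is fused to an N-terminal His tag, which allows the recombinant protein to be purified by immobilised metal affinity chromatography. The record does not explicitly name the promoter, and no feature table is provided. However, the listed T7 and T7-terminator sequencing primers fit the usual pET arrangement, in which the coding sequence lies between a T7 promoter and a T7 terminator and is expressed in a host supplying T7 RNA polymerase. Other regulatory elements, any protease cleavage site between tag and protein, and the origin of replication are not stated.

The stated purpose is bacterial production of protein for structure determination, and the depositor's comments link the construct to a deposited crystal structure of the human enzyme. It therefore suits anyone who needs purified recombinant GAMT for crystallography, biophysical characterisation or enzymatic assays. Distribution is limited to academic and nonprofit users.
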