>Addgene plasmid #25494 | GAMT | depositor partial sequence | sequence record 11898 | Author sequence
GCCCCCAGCGCGACCCCCATCTTCGCGCCCGGCGAGAACTGCAGCCCCGCGTGGGGGGCGGCGCCCGCGG
CCTACGACGCAGCGGACACGCACCTGCGCATCCTGGGCAAGCCGGTGATGGAGCGCTGGGAGACCCCCTA
TATGCACGCGCTGGCCGCCGCCGCCTCCTCCAAAGGGGGCCGGGTCCTGGAGGTGGGCTTTGGCATGGCC
ATCGCAGCGTCAAAGGTGCAGGAGGCGCCCATTGATGAGCATTGGATCATCGAGTGCAATGACGGCGTCT
TCCAGCGGCTCCGGGACTGGGCCCCACGGCAGACACACAAGGTCATCCCCTTGAAAGGCCTGTGGGAGGA
TGTGGCACCCACCCTGCCTGACGGTCACTTTGATGGGATCCTGTACGACACGTACCCACTCTCGGAGGAG
ACCTGGCACACACACCAGTTCAACTTCATCAAGAACCACGCCTTTCGCCTGCTGAAGCCGGGGGGCGTCC
TCACCTACTGCAACCTCACCTCCTGGGGGGAGCTGATGAAGTCCAAGTACTCAGACATCACCATCATGTT
TGAGGAGACGCAGGTGCCCGCGCTGCTGGAGGCCGGCTTCCGGAGGGAGAACATCCGTACGGAGGTGATG
GCGCTGGTCCCACCGGCCGACTGCCGCTACTACGCCTTCCCACAGATGATCACGCCCCTGGTGACCAAAG
GC
