>Addgene plasmid #25494 | GAMT | addgene partial sequence | sequence record 31475 | 25494 with T7
ATATTTTGTTTACTTTAAGAAGGAGATATACCATGGGCAGCAGCCATCATCATCATCATCACAGCAGCGG
CCTGGTTCCGCGTGGTAGTGCCCCCAGCGCGACCCCCATCTTCGCGCCCGGCGAGAACTGCAGCCCCGCG
TGGGGGGCGGCGCCCGCGGCCTACGACGCAGCGGACACGCACCTGCGCATCCTGGGCAAGCCGGTGATGG
AGCGCTGGGAGACCCCCTATATGCACGCGCTGGCCGCCGCCGCCTCCTCCAAAGGGGGCCGGGTCCTGGA
GGTGGGCTTTGGCATGGCCATCGCAGCGTCAAAGGTGCAGGAGGCGCCCATTGATGAGCATTGGATCATC
GAGTGCAATGACGGCGTCTTCCAGCGGCTCCGGGACTGGGCCCCACGGCAGACACACAAGGTCATCCCCT
TGAAAGGCCTGTGGGAGGATGTGGCACCCACCCTGCCTGACGGTCACTTTGATGGGATCCTGTACGACAC
GTACCCACTCTCGGAGGAGACCTGGCACACACACCAGTTCAACTTCATCAAGAACCACGCCTTTCGCCTG
CTGAAGCCGGGGGGCGTCCTCACCTACTGCAACCTCACCTCCTGGGGGGAGCTGATGAAGTCCAAGTACT
CAGACATCACCATCATGTTTGAGGAGACGCAGGTGCCCGCGCTGCTGGAGGCCGGCTTCCGGAGGGAGAA
CATCCGTACGGAGGTGATGGCGCTGGTCCCACCGGCCGACTGCCGCTACTACGCCTTCCCACAGATGATC
ACGCCCCTGGTGACCAAAGGCTGATGACGAAGCTTGCGGCCGCACTCGAGCACCACCACCACCACCACTG
AGATCCGGCTGCTAACAAAGCCCGAAAGGAAGCTGA
